>Addgene plasmid #62418 | MXS_minCMV | depositor full sequence | sequence record 109700 | MXS_minCMV sequence 2025 bps
AATTACGCGTAACTCGAGTATGTCGAGGTGGCGTGTACGGTGGGAGGCCTATATAAGCAGAGCTCGTTTA
GTGAACCGTCAGATCGCCTGGAGAATTCAGATCTCAGCTGGTCGACCATGGCTCACTGACTCGCTGCGCT
CGGTCGTTCGGCTGCGGCGAGCGGTATCAGCTCACTCAAAGGCGGTAATACGGTTATATACAGAATCAGG
GGATAACGCAGGAAAGAACATGTGAGCAAAAGGCCAGCAAAAGGCCAGGAACCGTAAAAAGGCCGCGTTG
CTGGCGTTTTTCCATAGGCTCCGCCCCCCTGACGAGCATCACAAAAATCGACGCTCAAGTCAGAGGTGGC
GAAACCCGACAGGACTATAAAGATACCAGGCGTTTCCCCCTGGAAGCTCCCTCGTGCGCTCTCCTGTTCC
GACCCTGCCGCTTACCGGATACCTGTCCGCCTTTCTCCCTTCGGGAAGCGTGGCGCTTTCTCATAGCTCA
CGCTGTAGGTATCTCAGTTCGGTGTAGGTCGTTCGCTCCAAGCTGGGCTGTGTGCACGAACCCCCCGTTC
AGCCCGACCGCTGCGCCTTATCCGGTAACTATCGTCTTGAGTCCAACCCGGTAAGACACGACTTATCGCC
ACTGGCAGCAGCCACTGGTAACAGGATTAGCAGAGCGAGGTATGTAGGCGGTGCTACAGAGTTCTTGAAG
TGGTGGCCTAACTACGGCTACACTAGAAGAACAGTATTTGGTATCTGCGCTCTGCTGAAGCCAGTTACCT
TCGGAAAAAGAGTTGGTAGCTCTTGATCCGGCAAACAAACCACCGCTGGTAGCGGTGGTTTTTTTGTTTG
CAAGCAGCAGATTACGCGCAGAAAAAAAGGATCTCAAGAAGATCCTTTGATCTTTTCTACGGGGTCTGAC
GCTCAGTGGAACGAAAACTCACGTTAAGGGATTTTGGTCATGAGATTATCAAAAAGGATCTTCACCTAGA
TCCTTTTAAATTAAAAATGAAGTTTTAAATCAATCTAAAGTATATATGAGTAAACTTGGTCTGACAGTTA
CCAATGCTTAATCAGTGAGGCACCTATCTCAGCGATCTGTCTATTTCGTTCATCCATAGTTGCCTGACTC
CCCGTCGTGTAGATAACTACGATACGGGAGGGCTTACCATCTGGCCCCAGTGCTGCAATGATACCGCGAG
ACCCACGCTCACCGGCTCCAGATTTATCAGCAATAAACCAGCCAGCCGGAAGGGCCGAGCGCAGAAGTGG
TCCTGCAACTTTATCCGCCTCCATCCAGTCTATTAATTGTTGCCGGGAAGCTAGAGTAAGTAGTTCGCCA
GTTAATAGTTTGCGCAACGTTGTTGCCATTGCTACAGGCATCGTGGTGTCACGCTCGTCGTTTGGTATGG
CTTCATTCAGCTCCGGTTCCCAACGATCAAGGCGAGTTACATGATCCCCCATGTTGTGCAAAAAAGCGGT
TAGCTCCTTCGGTCCTCCGATCGTTGTCAGAAGTAAGTTGGCCGCAGTGTTATCACTCATGGTTATGGCA
GCACTGCATAATTCTCTTACTGTCATGCCATCCGTAAGATGCTTTTCTGTGACTGGTGAGTACTCAACCA
AGTCATTCTGAGAATAGTGTATGCGGCGACCGAGTTGCTCTTGCCCGGCGTCAATACGGGATAATACCGC
GCCACATAGCAGAACTTTAAAAGTGCTCATCATTGGAAAACGTTCTTCGGGGCGAAAACTCTCAAGGATC
TTACCGCTGTTGAGATCCAGTTCGATGTAACCCACTCGTGCACCCAACTGATCTTCAGCATCTTTTACTT
TCACCAGCGTTTCTGGGTGAGCAAAAACAGGAAGGCAAAATGCCGCAAAAAAGGGAATAAGGGCGACACG
GAAATGTTGAATACTCATACTCTTCCTTTTTCAATATTATTGAAGCATTTATCAGGGTTATTGTCTCATG
AGCGGATACATATTTGAATGTATTTAGAAAAATAAACAAATAGGGGTTCCGCGCACATTTCCCCG
Features (pLannotate 1.2.2; 4 found; start..end, strand, type, name):
     30..64      +  promoter       minimal CMV promoter (fragment): human cytomegalovirus (CMV) immediate early promoter
    289..877     -  rep_origin     ori: high-copy-number ColE1/pMB1/pBR322/pUC origin of replication
   1048..1908    -  CDS            AmpR: β-lactamase; bla; confers resistance to ampicillin, carbenicillin, and related antibiotics
   1909..2013    -  promoter       AmpR promoter: bla
