[The description below was written by a language model from this plasmid's Addgene catalogue record and pLannotate feature annotations shown in this document.]
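Description:
MXS_minCMV is a small synthetic-biology part plasmid from the MXS-chaining cloning platform, a modular system developed for assembling expression constructs for imaging and flow cytometry in mammalian cells. It is built on the compact MXS_chaining vector backbone (recorded as 1,945 bp), and the deposited full sequence is 2,025 nt. The annotated backbone contains only what is needed for propagation in E. coli: a high-copy ColE1/pUC-type origin of replication and a β-lactamase gene (AmpR) driven by its own bla promoter, which gives ampicillin selection. No mammalian selection marker, reporter, coding sequence or polyadenylation signal is annotated, consistent with a plasmid that stores a single building block rather than a complete expression unit.

The payload is a synthetic minimal CMV promoter, listed as a 110 bp insert cloned between MluI and SalI sites, both of which are retained. The feature table annotates only a short stretch (about 35 nt) as a fragment of the human cytomegalovirus immediate early promoter, so the annotation covers only part of the stated insert. A minimal CMV promoter provides the core elements for transcription initiation but lacks the strong CMV enhancer. It therefore has low basal activity on its own and is generally placed downstream of response elements or operator sites to create inducible or signalling-responsive promoters. The record gives no specific application beyond its role as an MXS-chaining vector carrying minCMV. The preserved flanking restriction sites suggest the part is meant to be excised or joined to other MXS modules when building larger mammalian constructs, though the record does not describe the chaining mechanism itself.
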