Addgene plasmid #62418: MXS_minCMV
Purpose: MXS_chaining vector with minCMV
Depositing lab: Pierre Neveu. Depositing organization: European Molecular Biology Laboratory (EMBL), Heidelberg. Publication: MXS-Chaining: A Highly Efficient Cloning Platform for Imaging and Flow Cytometry Approaches in Mammalian Systems. Sladitschek HL, Neveu PA. PLoS One. 2015 Apr 24;10(4):e0124958. doi: 10.1371/journal.pone.0124958. eCollection 2015. PONE-D-15-01385 PubMed 25909630.
Backbone
  Vector backbone: MXS_chaining vector
  Backbone manufacturer: Neveu lab, Addgene plasmid #62394
  Backbone size w/o insert (bp): 1945
  Vector type: Synthetic Biology
Growth in bacteria
  Bacterial resistance: Ampicillin, 100 μg/mL
  Growth temperature: 37°C
  Growth strain: Mach1
  Copy number: High Copy
Gene/Insert
  Gene/Insert name: Minimal CMV Promoter
  Species: Synthetic
  Insert size (bp): 110
  Cloning method: Restriction Enzyme; 5′ cloning site MluI (not destroyed); 3′ cloning site SalI (not destroyed)
  Sequencing primers: 5′ TTGTCTCATGAGCGGATAC; 3′ TTACCGCCTTTGAGTGAG
Terms and licenses: Academic/Nonprofit Terms; Industry Terms: Not Available to Industry
How to cite: MXS_minCMV was a gift from Pierre Neveu (Addgene plasmid # 62418 ; http://n2t.net/addgene:62418 ; RRID:Addgene_62418)
