>Addgene plasmid #62418 | MXS_minCMV | addgene partial sequence | sequence record 104689 | pBR322ori-F 5'-GGGAAACGCCTGGTATCTTT-3'
GTGATGCTCGTCAGGGGGGCGGAGCCTATGGAAAAACGCCAGCAACGCGGCCTTTTTACGGTTCCTGGCC
TTTTGCTGGCCTTTTGCTCACATGTTCTTTCCTGCGTTATCCCCTGATTCTGTATATAACCGTATTACCG
CCTTTGAGTGAGCTGATACCGCTCGCCGCAGCCGAACGACCGAGCGCAGCGAGTCAGTGAGCCATGGTCG
ACCAGCTGAGATCTGAATTCTCCAGGCGATCTGACGGTTCACTAAACGAGCTCTGCTTATATAGGCCTCC
CACCGTACACGCCACCTCGACATACTCGAGTTACGCGTAATTCGGGGAAATGTGCGCGGAACCCCTATTT
GTTTATTTTTCTAAATACATTCAAATATGTATCCGCTCATGAGACAATAACCCTGATAAATGCTTCAATA
ATATTGAAAAAGGAAGAGTATGAGTATTCAACATTTCCGTGTCGCCCTTATTCCCTTTTTTGCGGCATTT
TGCCTTCCTGTTTTTGCTCACCCAGAAACGCTGGTGAAAGTAAAAGATGCTGAAGATCAGTTGGGTGCAC
GAGTGGGTTACATCGAACTGGATCTCAACAGCGGTAAGATCCTTGAGAGTTTTCGCCCCGAAGAACGTTT
TCCAATGATGAGCACTTTTAAAGTTCTGCTATGTGGCGCGGTATTATCCCGTATTGACGCCGGGCAAGAG
CAACTCGGTCGCCGCATACACTATTCTCAG
