>Addgene plasmid #62418 | MXS_minCMV | addgene partial sequence | sequence record 104692 | AmpSeq-F 5'-ctcatgagcggatacatatttgaa-3'
GCGCACATTTCCCCGAATTACGCGTAACTCGAGTATGTCGAGGTGGCGTGTACGGTGGGAGGCCTATATA
AGCAGAGCTCGTTTAGTGAACCGTCAGATCGCCTGGAGAATTCAGATCTCAGCTGGTCGACCATGGCTCA
CTGACTCGCTGCGCTCGGTCGTTCGGCTGCGGCGAGCGGTATCAGCTCACTCAAAGGCGGTAATACGGTT
ATATACAGAATCAGGGGATAACGCAGGAAAGAACATGTGAGCAAAAGGCCAGCAAAAGGCCAGGAACCGT
AAAAAGGCCGCGTTGCTGGCGTTTTTCCATAGGCTCCGCCCCCCTGACGAGCATCACAAAAATCGACGCT
CAAGTCAGAGGTGGCGAAACCCGACAGGACTATAAAGATACCAGGCGTTTCCCCCTGGAAGCTCCCTCGT
GCGCTCTCCTGTTCCGACCCTGCCGCTTACCGGATACCTGTCCGCCTTTCTCCCTTCGGGAAGCGTGGCG
CTTTCTCATAGCTCACGCTGTAGGTATCTCAGTTCGGTGTAGGTCGTTCGCTCCAAGCTGGGCTGTGTGC
ACGAACCCCCCGTTCAGCCCGACCGCTGCGCCTTATCCGGTAACTATCGTCTTGAGTCCAACCCGGTAAG
ACACGACTTATCGCCACTGGCAGCAGCCACTGGTAACAGGATTAGCAGAGCGAGGTATGTA
